Addgene plasmid #216457: pPOM032_P4_tSynth30
Purpose: Synthetic terminator for gene expression in yeasts and fungi. Part type 4 following the YeastToolkit MoClo grammar.
Depositing lab: Tomáš Pluskal. Depositing organization: Institute of Organic Chemistry and Biochemistry, Academy of Sciences of the Czech Republic. Publication: POMBOX: A Fission Yeast Cloning Toolkit for Molecular and Synthetic Biology. Hebra T, Smrckova H, Elkatmis B, Prevorovsky M, Pluskal T. ACS Synth Biol. 2023 Nov 22. doi: 10.1021/acssynbio.3c00529. PubMed 37991801.
Backbone
  Vector backbone: pUC57
  Vector type: Yeast Expression, Synthetic Biology
Growth in bacteria
  Bacterial resistance: Ampicillin, 100 μg/mL
  Growth temperature: 37°C
  Growth strain: DH5alpha
  Copy number: High Copy
Gene/Insert
  Gene/Insert name: Terminator synth30
  Species: S. pombe (fission yeast)
  Insert size (bp): 81
  Mutation: Removal of any BsaI // BsmBI restriction site
  Cloning method: Golden Gate
Terms and licenses: Academic/Nonprofit Terms; Industry Terms: Not Available to Industry
How to cite: pPOM032_P4_tSynth30 was a gift from Tomáš Pluskal (Addgene plasmid # 216457 ; http://n2t.net/addgene:216457 ; RRID:Addgene_216457)
