[The description below was written by a language model from this plasmid's Addgene catalogue record and pLannotate feature annotations shown in this document.]
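Description:
pPOM032_P4_tSynth30 is a small (about 2.8 kb) Golden Gate part plasmid from the POMBOX fission yeast cloning toolkit, built on the pUC57 cloning backbone. It is not itself an expression vector. It serves as a storage and donor plasmid for a single modular part, an 81 bp synthetic transcription terminator (synth30) intended for gene expression in yeasts and fungi, with S. pombe listed as the associated species. The part is formatted as a type 4 element under the YeastToolkit MoClo grammar, the position that follows a coding sequence in a transcription unit. Internal BsaI and BsmBI recognition sites have been removed, so the part stays intact during the Type IIS restriction-ligation reactions used for hierarchical assembly.

The annotated features all belong to the bacterial backbone. A high-copy ColE1/pUC-type origin provides replication in E. coli, and the β-lactamase gene (AmpR) with its own promoter confers ampicillin selection. Also annotated are remnants of the pUC lac region: the CAP binding site, lac promoter and operator, a lacZα fragment and a short lacI fragment, together with a partial bom region from pBR322. The terminator itself was not picked up by the automated annotation, as expected for a short synthetic sequence. It presumably lies in the unannotated stretch between the lac operator and the lacZα fragment, although the record does not give its coordinates. No yeast origin, yeast marker or promoter is present. In use, the terminator is combined with promoter, coding sequence and vector parts from compatible toolkits to assemble complete expression cassettes.
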