Features (pLannotate 1.2.2; 9 found; start..end, strand, type, name):
     86..185     +  misc_feature   bom (fragment): basis of mobility region from pBR322
    191..348     -  CDS            lacZα (fragment): LacZα fragment of β-galactosidase; lacZ fragment
    595..611     -  protein_bind   lac operator: The lac repressor binds to the lac operator to inhibit transcription in E. coli. This inhibition can be relieved by adding lactose or isopropyl-β-D-thiogalactopyranoside (IPTG). lac repressor encoded by lacI
    619..649     -  promoter       lac promoter: promoter for the E. coli lac operon
    664..685     -  protein_bind   CAP binding site: CAP binding activates transcription in the presence of cAMP. E. coli catabolite activator protein
    698..790     -  CDS            lacI (fragment): lac repressor; lacI; The lac repressor binds to the lac operator to inhibit transcription in E. coli. This inhibition can be relieved by adding lactose or isopropyl-β-D-thiogalactopyranoside (IPTG).
    973..1561    -  rep_origin     ori: high-copy-number ColE1/pMB1/pBR322/pUC origin of replication
   1732..2592    -  CDS            AmpR: β-lactamase; bla; confers resistance to ampicillin, carbenicillin, and related antibiotics
   2593..2697    -  promoter       AmpR promoter: bla
>Addgene plasmid #216457 | pPOM032_P4_tSynth30 | addgene full sequence | sequence record 428692 | Addgene NGS Result
AGACGGTCACAGCTTGTCTGTAAGCGGATGCCGGGAGCAGACAAGCCCGTCAGGGCGCGTCAGCGGGTGT
TGGCGGGTGTCGGGGCTGGCTTAACTATGCGGCATCAGAGCAGATTGTACTGAGAGTGCACCATATGCGG
TGTGAAATACCGCACAGATGCGTAAGGAGAAAATACCGCATCAGGCGCCATTCGCCATTCAGGCTGCGCA
ACTGTTGGGAAGGGCGATCGGTGCGGGCCTCTTCGCTATTACGCCAGCTGGCGAAAGGGGGATGTGCTGC
AAGGCGATTAAGTTGGGTAACGCCAGGGTTTTCCCAGTCACGACGTTGTAAAACGACGGCCAGTGAATTG
GAGATCGGTACTTCGCGAATGCGTCGAGATCTAGACATCCGTCTCATCGGTCTCAATCCTAACTCGAGTT
TTTTTTTATATATATATATATATATATATAAACTCATTTACTTATGTAGGAATAAATTTTTTCAAAGCTG
TGAGACCTGAGACGCATATGCACATCGGATGCCGGGACCGACGAGTGCAGAGGCGTGCAAGCGAGCTTGG
CGTAATCATGGTCATAGCTGTTTCCTGTGTGAAATTGTTATCCGCTCACAATTCCACACAACATACGAGC
CGGAAGCATAAAGTGTAAAGCCTGGGGTGCCTAATGAGTGAGCTAACTCACATTAATTGCGTTGCGCTCA
CTGCCCGCTTTCCAGTCGGGAAACCTGTCGTGCCAGCTGCATTAATGAATCGGCCAACGCGCGGGGAGAG
GCGGTTTGCGTATTGGGCGCTCTTCCGCTTCCTCGCTCACTGACTCGCTGCGCTCGGTCGTTCGGCTGCG
GCGAGCGGTATCAGCTCACTCAAAGGCGGTAATACGGTTATCCACAGAATCAGGGGATAACGCAGGAAAG
AACATGTGAGCAAAAGGCCAGCAAAAGGCCAGGAACCGTAAAAAGGCCGCGTTGCTGGCGTTTTTCCATA
GGCTCCGCCCCCCTGACGAGCATCACAAAAATCGACGCTCAAGTCAGAGGTGGCGAAACCCGACAGGACT
ATAAAGATACCAGGCGTTTCCCCCTGGAAGCTCCCTCGTGCGCTCTCCTGTTCCGACCCTGCCGCTTACC
GGATACCTGTCCGCCTTTCTCCCTTCGGGAAGCGTGGCGCTTTCTCATAGCTCACGCTGTAGGTATCTCA
GTTCGGTGTAGGTCGTTCGCTCCAAGCTGGGCTGTGTGCACGAACCCCCCGTTCAGCCCGACCGCTGCGC
CTTATCCGGTAACTATCGTCTTGAGTCCAACCCGGTAAGACACGACTTATCGCCACTGGCAGCAGCCACT
GGTAACAGGATTAGCAGAGCGAGGTATGTAGGCGGTGCTACAGAGTTCTTGAAGTGGTGGCCTAACTACG
GCTACACTAGAAGAACAGTATTTGGTATCTGCGCTCTGCTGAAGCCAGTTACCTTCGGAAAAAGAGTTGG
TAGCTCTTGATCCGGCAAACAAACCACCGCTGGTAGCGGTGGTTTTTTTGTTTGCAAGCAGCAGATTACG
CGCAGAAAAAAAGGATCTCAAGAAGATCCTTTGATCTTTTCTACGGGGTCTGACGCTCAGTGGAACGAAA
ACTCACGTTAAGGGATTTTGGTCATGAGATTATCAAAAAGGATCTTCACCTAGATCCTTTTAAATTAAAA
ATGAAGTTTTAAATCAATCTAAAGTATATATGAGTAAACTTGGTCTGACAGTTACCAATGCTTAATCAGT
GAGGCACCTATCTCAGCGATCTGTCTATTTCGTTCATCCATAGTTGCCTGACTCCCCGTCGTGTAGATAA
CTACGATACGGGAGGGCTTACCATCTGGCCCCAGTGCTGCAATGATACCGCGAGATCCACGCTCACCGGC
TCCAGATTTATCAGCAATAAACCAGCCAGCCGGAAGGGCCGAGCGCAGAAGTGGTCCTGCAACTTTATCC
GCCTCCATCCAGTCTATTAATTGTTGCCGGGAAGCTAGAGTAAGTAGTTCGCCAGTTAATAGTTTGCGCA
ACGTTGTTGCCATTGCTACAGGCATCGTGGTGTCACGCTCGTCGTTTGGTATGGCTTCATTCAGCTCCGG
TTCCCAACGATCAAGGCGAGTTACATGATCCCCCATGTTGTGCAAAAAAGCGGTTAGCTCCTTCGGTCCT
CCGATCGTTGTCAGAAGTAAGTTGGCCGCAGTGTTATCACTCATGGTTATGGCAGCACTGCATAATTCTC
TTACTGTCATGCCATCCGTAAGATGCTTTTCTGTGACTGGTGAGTACTCAACCAAGTCATTCTGAGAATA
GTGTATGCGGCGACCGAGTTGCTCTTGCCCGGCGTCAATACGGGATAATACCGCGCCACATAGCAGAACT
TTAAAAGTGCTCATCATTGGAAAACGTTCTTCGGGGCGAAAACTCTCAAGGATCTTACCGCTGTTGAGAT
CCAGTTCGATGTAACCCACTCGTGCACCCAACTGATCTTCAGCATCTTTTACTTTCACCAGCGTTTCTGG
GTGAGCAAAAACAGGAAGGCAAAATGCCGCAAAAAAGGGAATAAGGGCGACACGGAAATGTTGAATACTC
ATACTCTTCCTTTTTCAATATTATTGAAGCATTTATCAGGGTTATTGTCTCATGAGCGGATACATATTTG
AATGTATTTAGAAAAATAAACAAATAGGGGTTCCGCGCACATTTCCCCGAAAAGTGCCACCTGACGTCTA
AGAAACCATTATTATCATGACATTAACCTATAAAAATAGGCGTATCACGAGGCCCTTTCGTC
